Addgene plasmid #132076: pDONR221_SLC34A3
Purpose: Gateway entry clone with codon-optimized ORF sequence for subcloning into custom expression vectors
Depositing lab: RESOLUTE Consortium & Giulio Superti-Furga. Depositing organization: CeMM Research Center for Molecular Medicine. Publication: The RESOLUTE consortium: unlocking SLC transporters for drug discovery. Superti-Furga G, Lackner D, Wiedmer T, Ingles-Prieto A, Barbosa B, Girardi E, Goldmann U, Gurtl B, Klavins K, Klimek C, Lindinger S, Lineiro-Retes E, Muller AC, Onstein S, Redinger G, Reil D, Sedlyarov V, Wolf G, Crawford M, Everley R, ... Steppan CM. Nat Rev Drug Discov. 2020 Jul;19(7):429-430. doi: 10.1038/d41573-020-00056-6. PubMed 32265506.
Backbone
  Vector backbone: pDONR221
  Backbone manufacturer: Thermo Fisher Scientific
  Backbone size w/o insert (bp): 2550
  Vector type: Mammalian Expression
Growth in bacteria
  Bacterial resistance: Kanamycin, 50 μg/mL
  Growth temperature: 37°C
  Growth strain: Stbl3
  Copy number: High Copy
Gene/Insert
  Gene/Insert name: SLC34A3 (alt name: NPTIIc, FLJ38680)
  Species: H. sapiens (human)
  Insert size (bp): 1797
  Entrez Gene: SLC34A3 (a.k.a. HHRH, NPTIIc, FLJ38680)
  Cloning method: Gateway Cloning
  Sequencing primers: 5′ M13-fwd; 3′ M13-rev
Terms and licenses: Academic/Nonprofit Terms; Industry Terms
Depositor comments: For more information on the full Resolute plasmid collection, please see www.addgene.org/depositor-collections/re-solute/. Please provide your feedback on this plasmid to the RESOLUTE consortium by filling out their RESOLUTE repository feedback form: https://forms.office.com/Pages/ResponsePage.aspx?id=0e05yklzmkS7rjFGQL4N7z4feCLQvEJAmVcOCM_u885UN1JJRko0Ukg4TVQwNTZLOUxPQVJWT1NHUCQlQCN0PWcu
How to cite: pDONR221_SLC34A3 was a gift from RESOLUTE Consortium & Giulio Superti-Furga (Addgene plasmid # 132076 ; http://n2t.net/addgene:132076 ; RRID:Addgene_132076)
