[The description below was written by a language model from this plasmid's Addgene catalogue record and pLannotate feature annotations shown in this document.]
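Description:
pDONR221_SLC34A3 is a Gateway entry clone built on the pDONR221 backbone, carrying a codon-optimized open reading frame for human SLC34A3 (also called NPTIIc or NPT2C), a sodium-dependent phosphate cotransporter thought to contribute to apical phosphate uptake in the renal brush border membrane. The sequenced plasmid is 4,347 nt, consistent with a roughly 2.5 kb backbone plus the 1,797 bp insert. It is maintained in E. coli through a high-copy ColE1/pUC-type origin and selected with kanamycin via an aminoglycoside phosphotransferase (KanR) gene.

The SLC34A3 coding sequence sits between attL1 and attL2 sites, the recombination sites used in the Gateway LR reaction, so the ORF can be moved directionally and in frame into any attR-containing destination vector. Although the catalogue lists the vector type as mammalian expression, the feature table shows no eukaryotic promoter or polyadenylation signal around the insert, so the plasmid serves as a shuttle for the ORF rather than as an expression construct in its own right. The only promoter annotated is a T7 promoter lying just outside attL2 and oriented toward the insert on the opposite strand. The rrnB T1 and T2 terminators upstream of attL1 insulate the cassette from read-through transcription from the backbone, and the short lacI and lacZα fragments are backbone remnants that include the M13 primer regions used for sequence verification. No epitope tags or reporters are annotated, and the record does not say whether the ORF retains a stop codon. The clone belongs to a large consortium collection of solute carrier (SLC) transporter ORFs intended for subcloning into custom expression vectors for transporter research and drug discovery.
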