Features (pLannotate 1.2.2; 10 found; start..end, strand, type, name):
    121..213     +  CDS            lacI (fragment): lac repressor; lacI; The lac repressor binds to the lac operator to inhibit transcription in E. coli. This inhibition can be relieved by adding lactose or isopropyl-β-D-thiogalactopyranoside (IPTG).
    268..295     -  terminator     rrnB T2 terminator: transcription terminator T2 from the E. coli rrnB gene
    427..470     +  terminator     rrnB T1 terminator: Escherichia coli rrnB; transcription terminator T1 from the E. coli rrnB gene
    517..553     -  CDS            lacZα (fragment): LacZα fragment of β-galactosidase; lacZ fragment
    569..668     +  protein_bind   attL1: mutant version of attL; recombination site for the Gateway® LR reaction LR Clonase™
    674..2470    +  CDS            SLC34A3: NPT2C_HUMAN - Also known as NPT2C, NPTIIC. Experimental evidence at protein level: Swiss-Prot protein existence level 1. May be involved in actively transporting phosphate into cells via Na(+) cotransport in the renal brush border membrane. Probably mediates 20-30% of the apical influx. From Homo sapiens (Human).
   2472..2571    -  protein_bind   attL2: mutant version of attL; recombination site for the Gateway® LR reaction LR Clonase™
   2589..2607    -  promoter       T7 promoter: promoter for bacteriophage T7 RNA polymerase
   2741..3550    +  CDS            KanR: aminoglycoside phosphotransferase; aph(3')-Ia; confers resistance to kanamycin in bacteria or G418 (Geneticin®) in eukaryotes
   3697..4285    +  rep_origin     ori: high-copy-number ColE1/pMB1/pBR322/pUC origin of replication
>Addgene plasmid #132076 | pDONR221_SLC34A3 | addgene full sequence | sequence record 262964 | Addgene NGS Result
CTTTCCTGCGTTATCCCCTGATTCTGTGGATAACCGTATTACCGCCTTTGAGTGAGCTGATACCGCTCGC
CGCAGCCGAACGACCGAGCGCAGCGAGTCAGTGAGCGAGGAAGCGGAAGAGCGCCCAATACGCAAACCGC
CTCTCCCCGCGCGTTGGCCGATTCATTAATGCAGCTGGCACGACAGGTTTCCCGACTGGAAAGCGGGCAG
TGAGCGCAACGCAATTAATACGCGTACCGCTAGCCAGGAAGAGTTTGTAGAAACGCAAAAAGGCCATCCG
TCAGGATGGCCTTCTGCTTAGTTTGATGCCTGGCAGTTTATGGCGGGCGTCCTGCCCGCCACCCTCCGGG
CCGTTGCTTCACAACGTTCAAATCCGCTCCCGGCGGATTTGTCCTACTCAGGAGAGCGTTCACCGACAAA
CAACAGATAAAACGAAAGGCCCAGTCTTCCGACTGAGCCTTTCGTTTTATTTGATGCCTGGCAGTTCCCT
ACTCTCGCGTTAACGCTAGCATGGATGTTTTCCCAGTCACGACGTTGTAAAACGACGGCCAGTCTTAAGC
TCGGGCCCCAAATAATGATTTTATTTTGACTGATAGTGACCTGTTCGTTGCAACACATTGATGAGCAATG
CTTTTTTATAATGCCAACTTTGTACAAAAAAGCAGGCTCCACCATGCCAAGCTCCCTGCCAGGAAGCCAG
GTGCCACACCCCACCCTGGACGCCGTGGATCTGGTGGAGAAGACCCTGAGAAACGAGGGCACATCTAGCT
CCGCCCCTGTGCTGGAGGAGGGCGACACCGATCCTTGGACACTGCCACAGCTGAAGGACACATCTCAGCC
ATGGAAGGAGCTGAGGGTGGCAGGCCGGCTGAGGAGAGTGGCAGGAAGCGTGCTGAAGGCATGCGGACTG
CTGGGCTCCCTGTACTTCTTTATCTGTTCTCTGGATGTGCTGTCTAGCGCCTTTCAGCTGCTGGGATCCA
AGGTGGCAGGCGACATCTTCAAGGATAACGTGGTGCTGTCTAATCCTGTGGCAGGGCTGGTTATAGGGGT
TTTGGTGACCGCCCTGGTGCAGTCCTCTAGCACATCCTCTAGCATCGTGGTGTCTATGGTGGCCGCCAAG
CTGCTGACCGTGAGGGTGAGCGTGCCCATCATCATGGGCGTGAACGTGGGCACAAGCATCACCTCCACAC
TGGTGTCTATGGCCCAGAGCGGCGACAGAGATGAGTTTCAGAGGGCCTTCTCCGGATCTGCCGTGCACGG
CATCTTTAATTGGCTGACCGTGCTGGTGCTGCTGCCACTGGAGAGCGCCACAGCCCTGCTGGAGAGACTG
TCTGAGCTGGCCCTGGGAGCAGCAAGCCTGACCCCAAGGGCACAGGCACCAGACATCCTGAAGGTGCTGA
CCAAGCCCCTGACACACCTGATCGTGCAGCTGGACTCCGATATGATCATGTCCTCTGCCACCGGCAACGC
CACAAATAGCTCCCTGATCAAGCACTGGTGCGGAACCACAGGACAGCCAACCCAGGAGAACTCTAGCTGC
GGCGCCTTTGGCCCCTGTACCGAGAAGAATAGCACAGCCCCTGCCGACAGACTGCCATGCAGGCACCTGT
TCGCCGGCACCGAGCTGACAGATCTGGCAGTGGGATGTATCCTGCTGGCAGGAAGCCTGCTGGTGCTGTG
CGGCTGTCTGGTGCTGATCGTGAAGCTGCTGAACTCCGTGCTGAGAGGAAGGGTGGCACAGGTGGTGCGG
ACCGTGATCAATGCCGATTTTCCTTTCCCACTGGGCTGGCTGGGAGGATACCTGGCCGTGCTGGCAGGAG
CCGGCCTGACCTTTGCCCTGCAGTCCTCTAGCGTGTTCACAGCAGCAGTGGTGCCTCTGATGGGAGTGGG
CGTGATCAGCCTGGACAGGGCCTATCCACTGCTGCTGGGCTCCAACATCGGAACCACAACCACAGCCCTG
CTGGCCGCCCTGGCAAGCCCAGCAGATAGGATGCTGTCCGCCCTGCAGGTGGCCCTGATCCACTTCTTTT
TCAATCTGGCCGGCATCCTGCTGTGGTATCTGGTGCCTGCCCTGAGGCTGCCAATCCCTCTGGCAAGGCA
CTTCGGAGTGGTGACCGCAAGGTACAGATGGGTGGCAGGCGTGTATCTGCTGCTGGGCTTTCTGCTGCTG
CCACTGGCAGCCTTCGGCCTGTCCCTGGCAGGAGGCATGGAGCTGGCCGCCGTGGGCGGCCCTCTGGTGG
GCCTGGTGCTGCTGGTCATCCTGGTGACCGTGCTGCAGAGGCGCCGGCCCGCATGGCTGCCTGTGAGACT
GAGGTCCTGGGCATGGCTGCCCGTGTGGCTGCACTCTCTGGAGCCTTGGGACCGCCTGGTGACACGGTGC
TGTCCATGCAACGTGTGCTCCCCCCCTAAGGCCACCACAAAGGAGGCCTACTGTTATGAGAATCCCGAGA
TCCTGGCCTCTCAGCAGCTGGACCCAGCTTTCTTGTACAAAGTTGGCATTATAAGAAAGCATTGCTTATC
AATTTGTTGCAACGAACAGGTCACTATCAGTCAAAATAAAATCATTATTTGCCATCCAGCTGATATCCCC
TATAGTGAGTCGTATTACATGGTCATAGCTGTTTCCTGGCAGCTCTGGCCCGTGTCTCAAAATCTCTGAT
GTTACATTGCACAAGATAAAAATATATCATCATGAACAATAAAACTGTCTGCTTACATAAACAGTAATAC
AAGGGGTGTTATGAGCCATATTCAACGGGAAACGTCGAGGCCGCGATTAAATTCCAACATGGATGCTGAT
TTATATGGGTATAAATGGGCTCGCGATAATGTCGGGCAATCAGGTGCGACAATCTATCGCTTGTATGGGA
AGCCCGATGCGCCAGAGTTGTTTCTGAAACATGGCAAAGGTAGCGTTGCCAATGATGTTACAGATGAGAT
GGTCAGACTAAACTGGCTGACGGAATTTATGCCTCTTCCGACCATCAAGCATTTTATCCGTACTCCTGAT
GATGCATGGTTACTCACCACTGCGATCCCCGGAAAAACAGCATTCCAGGTATTAGAAGAATATCCTGATT
CAGGTGAAAATATTGTTGATGCGCTGGCAGTGTTCCTGCGCCGGTTGCATTCGATTCCTGTTTGTAATTG
TCCTTTTAACAGCGATCGCGTATTTCGTCTCGCTCAGGCGCAATCACGAATGAATAACGGTTTGGTTGAT
GCGAGTGATTTTGATGACGAGCGTAATGGCTGGCCTGTTGAACAAGTCTGGAAAGAAATGCATAAACTTT
TGCCATTCTCACCGGATTCAGTCGTCACTCATGGTGATTTCTCACTTGATAACCTTATTTTTGACGAGGG
GAAATTAATAGGTTGTATTGATGTTGGACGAGTCGGAATCGCAGACCGATACCAGGATCTTGCCATCCTA
TGGAACTGCCTCGGTGAGTTTTCTCCTTCATTACAGAAACGGCTTTTTCAAAAATATGGTATTGATAATC
CTGATATGAATAAATTGCAGTTTCATTTGATGCTCGATGAGTTTTTCTAATCAGAATTGGTTAATTGGTT
GTAACACTGGCAGAGCATTACGCTGACTTGACGGGACGGCGCAAGCTCATGACCAAAATCCCTTAACGTG
AGTTACGCGTCGTTCCACTGAGCGTCAGACCCCGTAGAAAAGATCAAAGGATCTTCTTGAGATCCTTTTT
TTCTGCGCGTAATCTGCTGCTTGCAAACAAAAAAACCACCGCTACCAGCGGTGGTTTGTTTGCCGGATCA
AGAGCTACCAACTCTTTTTCCGAAGGTAACTGGCTTCAGCAGAGCGCAGATACCAAATACTGTTCTTCTA
GTGTAGCCGTAGTTAGGCCACCACTTCAAGAACTCTGTAGCACCGCCTACATACCTCGCTCTGCTAATCC
TGTTACCAGTGGCTGCTGCCAGTGGCGATAAGTCGTGTCTTACCGGGTTGGACTCAAGACGATAGTTACC
GGATAAGGCGCAGCGGTCGGGCTGAACGGGGGGTTCGTGCACACAGCCCAGCTTGGAGCGAACGACCTAC
ACCGAACTGAGATACCTACAGCGTGAGCTATGAGAAAGCGCCACGCTTCCCGAAGGGAGAAAGGCGGACA
GGTATCCGGTAAGCGGCAGGGTCGGAACAGGAGAGCGCACGAGGGAGCTTCCAGGGGGAAACGCCTGGTA
TCTTTATAGTCCTGTCGGGTTTCGCCACCTCTGACTTGAGCGTCGATTTTTGTGATGCTCGTCAGGGGGG
CGGAGCCTATGGAAAAACGCCAGCAACGCGGCCTTTTTACGGTTCCTGGCCTTTTGCTGGCCTTTTGCTC
ACATGTT
