>Addgene plasmid #132076 | pDONR221_SLC34A3 | depositor partial sequence | sequence record 253552 | Codon-optimized ORF of SLC34A3
ATGCCAAGCTCCCTGCCAGGAAGCCAGGTGCCACACCCCACCCTGGACGCCGTGGATCTGGTGGAGAAGA
CCCTGAGAAACGAGGGCACATCTAGCTCCGCCCCTGTGCTGGAGGAGGGCGACACCGATCCTTGGACACT
GCCACAGCTGAAGGACACATCTCAGCCATGGAAGGAGCTGAGGGTGGCAGGCCGGCTGAGGAGAGTGGCA
GGAAGCGTGCTGAAGGCATGCGGACTGCTGGGCTCCCTGTACTTCTTTATCTGTTCTCTGGATGTGCTGT
CTAGCGCCTTTCAGCTGCTGGGATCCAAGGTGGCAGGCGACATCTTCAAGGATAACGTGGTGCTGTCTAA
TCCTGTGGCAGGGCTGGTTATAGGGGTTTTGGTGACCGCCCTGGTGCAGTCCTCTAGCACATCCTCTAGC
ATCGTGGTGTCTATGGTGGCCGCCAAGCTGCTGACCGTGAGGGTGAGCGTGCCCATCATCATGGGCGTGA
ACGTGGGCACAAGCATCACCTCCACACTGGTGTCTATGGCCCAGAGCGGCGACAGAGATGAGTTTCAGAG
GGCCTTCTCCGGATCTGCCGTGCACGGCATCTTTAATTGGCTGACCGTGCTGGTGCTGCTGCCACTGGAG
AGCGCCACAGCCCTGCTGGAGAGACTGTCTGAGCTGGCCCTGGGAGCAGCAAGCCTGACCCCAAGGGCAC
AGGCACCAGACATCCTGAAGGTGCTGACCAAGCCCCTGACACACCTGATCGTGCAGCTGGACTCCGATAT
GATCATGTCCTCTGCCACCGGCAACGCCACAAATAGCTCCCTGATCAAGCACTGGTGCGGAACCACAGGA
CAGCCAACCCAGGAGAACTCTAGCTGCGGCGCCTTTGGCCCCTGTACCGAGAAGAATAGCACAGCCCCTG
CCGACAGACTGCCATGCAGGCACCTGTTCGCCGGCACCGAGCTGACAGATCTGGCAGTGGGATGTATCCT
GCTGGCAGGAAGCCTGCTGGTGCTGTGCGGCTGTCTGGTGCTGATCGTGAAGCTGCTGAACTCCGTGCTG
AGAGGAAGGGTGGCACAGGTGGTGCGGACCGTGATCAATGCCGATTTTCCTTTCCCACTGGGCTGGCTGG
GAGGATACCTGGCCGTGCTGGCAGGAGCCGGCCTGACCTTTGCCCTGCAGTCCTCTAGCGTGTTCACAGC
AGCAGTGGTGCCTCTGATGGGAGTGGGCGTGATCAGCCTGGACAGGGCCTATCCACTGCTGCTGGGCTCC
AACATCGGAACCACAACCACAGCCCTGCTGGCCGCCCTGGCAAGCCCAGCAGATAGGATGCTGTCCGCCC
TGCAGGTGGCCCTGATCCACTTCTTTTTCAATCTGGCCGGCATCCTGCTGTGGTATCTGGTGCCTGCCCT
GAGGCTGCCAATCCCTCTGGCAAGGCACTTCGGAGTGGTGACCGCAAGGTACAGATGGGTGGCAGGCGTG
TATCTGCTGCTGGGCTTTCTGCTGCTGCCACTGGCAGCCTTCGGCCTGTCCCTGGCAGGAGGCATGGAGC
TGGCCGCCGTGGGCGGCCCTCTGGTGGGCCTGGTGCTGCTGGTCATCCTGGTGACCGTGCTGCAGAGGCG
CCGGCCCGCATGGCTGCCTGTGAGACTGAGGTCCTGGGCATGGCTGCCCGTGTGGCTGCACTCTCTGGAG
CCTTGGGACCGCCTGGTGACACGGTGCTGTCCATGCAACGTGTGCTCCCCCCCTAAGGCCACCACAAAGG
AGGCCTACTGTTATGAGAATCCCGAGATCCTGGCCTCTCAGCAGCTG
